Addgene plasmid #195732: pUC57-mini v2-HF24_F18
Purpose: This plasmid carries a fragment from a 24-fragment lacI/lacZ cassette split that was designed as a Golden Gate assembly with high fidelity.
Depositing lab: Eric Cantor. Depositing organization: New England Biolabs. Publication: Comprehensive Profiling of Four Base Overhang Ligation Fidelity by T4 DNA Ligase and Application to DNA Assembly. Potapov V, Ong JL, Kucera RB, Langhorst BW, Bilotti K, Pryor JM, Cantor EJ, Canton B, Knight TF, Evans TC Jr, Lohman GJS. ACS Synth Biol. 2018 Nov 16;7(11):2665-2674. doi: 10.1021/acssynbio.8b00333. Epub 2018 Oct 29. PubMed 30335370.
Backbone
  Vector backbone: pUC57-mini
  Vector type: Synthetic Biology
Growth in bacteria
  Bacterial resistance: Ampicillin, 100 μg/mL
  Growth temperature: 37°C
  Growth strain: DH5alpha
  Copy number: High Copy
Gene/Insert
  Gene/Insert name: Fragment#18 of 24 fragment splits in lacI/lacZ cassette
  Species: E.coli
  Cloning method: Restriction Enzyme; 5′ cloning site Unknown (unknown if destroyed)
Terms and licenses: Academic/Nonprofit Terms; Industry Terms: Not Available to Industry
How to cite: pUC57-mini v2-HF24_F18 was a gift from Eric Cantor (Addgene plasmid # 195732 ; http://n2t.net/addgene:195732 ; RRID:Addgene_195732)
