[The description below was written by a language model from this plasmid's Addgene catalogue record and pLannotate feature annotations shown in this document.]
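Description:
pUC57-mini v2-HF24_F18 is a small (about 2.1 kb) bacterial cloning plasmid built on the pUC57-mini backbone and classed as a synthetic biology part. It serves as a storage and donor vector for one piece of a modular DNA assembly rather than as an expression construct. It replicates in E. coli at high copy number from a ColE1/pMB1/pUC-type origin and is selected with ampicillin, through a β-lactamase (AmpR) gene driven by its native bla promoter. These elements account for nearly all of the annotated sequence, which fits the minimal nature of the backbone.

The insert is fragment 18 of a 24-fragment split of an E. coli lacI/lacZ cassette. The feature table annotates this region as a partial lacI coding sequence of roughly 220 bp, so this fragment carries a portion of the lac repressor gene and cannot encode a functional protein by itself. According to the record, the 24-way split was designed as a high-fidelity Golden Gate assembly, in which the four-base overhangs joining adjacent fragments are chosen to minimise mis-ligation. In Golden Gate workflows, a Type IIS restriction enzyme releases each fragment from its holding plasmid and a ligase joins the fragments in a defined order. However, the record does not name the enzyme, the flanking sites or the overhang sequences, and the cloning sites are listed as unknown.

Used with the other 23 fragment plasmids of the set, this construct would contribute to rebuilding the full lacI/lacZ cassette, which acts as a test system for assessing the efficiency and accuracy of multi-fragment assembly.
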