Features (pLannotate 1.2.2; 4 found; start..end, strand, type, name):
     15..236     +  CDS            lacI (fragment): lac repressor; lacI; The lac repressor binds to the lac operator to inhibit transcription in E. coli. This inhibition can be relieved by adding lactose or isopropyl-β-D-thiogalactopyranoside (IPTG).
    315..903     -  rep_origin     ori: high-copy-number ColE1/pMB1/pBR322/pUC origin of replication
   1074..1934    -  CDS            AmpR: β-lactamase; bla; confers resistance to ampicillin, carbenicillin, and related antibiotics
   1935..2039    -  promoter       AmpR promoter: bla
>Addgene plasmid #195732 | pUC57-mini v2-HF24_F18 | addgene full sequence | sequence record 385582 | Addgene NGS Result
CCAATGATGGTCTCGAAGCGGCGATGGCGGAGCTGAATTACATTCCCAACCGCGTGGCACAACAACTGGC
GGGCAAACAGTCGTTGCTGATTGGCGTTGCCACCTCCAGTCTGGCCCTGCACGCGCCGTCGCAAATTGTC
GCGGCGATTAAATCTCGCGCCGATCAACTGGGTGCCAGCGTGGTGGTGTCGATGGTAGAACGAAGCGGCG
TCGAAGCCTGTAAAGCGGCGGTGCACCGAGACCATCGGAAAGAACATGTGAGCAAAAGGCCAGCAAAAGG
CCAGGAACCGTAAAAAGGCCGCGTTGCTGGCGTTTTTCCATAGGCTCCGCCCCCCTGACGAGCATCACAA
AAATCGACGCTCAAGTCAGAGGTGGCGAAACCCGACAGGACTATAAAGATACCAGGCGTTTCCCCCTGGA
AGCTCCCTCGTGCGCTCTCCTGTTCCGACCCTGCCGCTTACCGGATACCTGTCCGCCTTTCTCCCTTCGG
GAAGCGTGGCGCTTTCTCATAGCTCACGCTGTAGGTATCTCAGTTCGGTGTAGGTCGTTCGCTCCAAGCT
GGGCTGTGTGCACGAACCCCCCGTTCAGCCCGACCGCTGCGCCTTATCCGGTAACTATCGTCTTGAGTCC
AACCCGGTAAGACACGACTTATCGCCACTGGCAGCAGCCACTGGTAACAGGATTAGCAGAGCGAGGTATG
TAGGCGGTGCTACAGAGTTCTTGAAGTGGTGGCCTAACTACGGCTACACTAGAAGAACAGTATTTGGTAT
CTGCGCTCTGCTGAAGCCAGTTACCTTCGGAAAAAGAGTTGGTAGCTCTTGATCCGGCAAACAAACCACC
GCTGGTAGCGGTGGTTTTTTTGTTTGCAAGCAGCAGATTACGCGCAGAAAAAAAGGATCTCAAGAAGATC
CTTTGATCTTTTCTACGGGGTCTGACGCTCAGTGGAACGAAAACTCACGTTAAGGGATTTTGGTCATGAG
ATTATCAAAAAGGATCTTCACCTAGATCCTTTTAAATTAAAAATGAAGTTTTAAATCAATCTAAAGTATA
TATGAGTAAACTTGGTCTGACAGTTACCAATGCTTAATCAGTGAGGCACCTATCTCAGCGATCTGTCTAT
TTCGTTCATCCATAGTTGCCTGACTCCCCGTCGTGTAGATAACTACGATACGGGAGGGCTTACCATCTGG
CCCCAGTGCTGCAATGATACCGCGAGATCCACGCTCACCGGCTCCAGATTTATCAGCAATAAACCAGCCA
GCCGGAAGGGCCGAGCGCAGAAGTGGTCCTGCAACTTTATCCGCCTCCATCCAGTCTATTAATTGTTGCC
GGGAAGCTAGAGTAAGTAGTTCGCCAGTTAATAGTTTGCGCAACGTTGTTGCCATTGCTACAGGCATCGT
GGTGTCACGCTCGTCGTTTGGTATGGCTTCATTCAGCTCCGGTTCCCAACGATCAAGGCGAGTTACATGA
TCCCCCATGTTGTGCAAAAAAGCGGTTAGCTCCTTCGGTCCTCCGATCGTTGTCAGAAGTAAGTTGGCCG
CAGTGTTATCACTCATGGTTATGGCAGCACTGCATAATTCTCTTACTGTCATGCCATCCGTAAGATGCTT
TTCTGTGACTGGTGAGTACTCAACCAAGTCATTCTGAGAATAGTGTATGCGGCGACCGAGTTGCTCTTGC
CCGGCGTCAATACGGGATAATACCGCGCCACATAGCAGAACTTTAAAAGTGCTCATCATTGGAAAACGTT
CTTCGGGGCGAAAACTCTCAAGGATCTTACCGCTGTTGAGATCCAGTTCGATGTAACCCACTCGTGCACC
CAACTGATCTTCAGCATCTTTTACTTTCACCAGCGTTTCTGGGTGAGCAAAAACAGGAAGGCAAAATGCC
GCAAAAAAGGGAATAAGGGCGACACGGAAATGTTGAATACTCATACTCTTCCTTTTTCAATATTATTGAA
GCATTTATCAGGGTTATTGTCTCATGAGCGGATACATATTTGAATGTATTTAGAAAAATAAACAAATAGG
GGTTCCGCGCACATTTCCCCGAAAAGTGCCACCTGACGTC
